Addgene plasmid #59608: pSicoR-PTPRJi1
Purpose: Expression of shRNA against human PTPRJ
Depositing lab: Miguel Ramalho-Santos. Depositing organization: University of California, San Francisco (UCSF). Publication: Systematic Identification of Barriers to Human iPSC Generation. Qin H, Diaz A, Blouin L, Lebbink RJ, Patena W, Tanbun P, LeProust EM, McManus MT, Song JS, Ramalho-Santos M. Cell. 2014 Jul 17;158(2):449-61. doi: 10.1016/j.cell.2014.05.040. PubMed 25036638.
Backbone
  Vector backbone: pSicoR
  Vector type: Mammalian Expression, RNAi
Growth in bacteria
  Bacterial resistance: Ampicillin, 100 μg/mL
  Growth temperature: 37°C
  Growth strain: Stbl3
  Copy number: High Copy
Gene/Insert
  Gene/Insert name: PTPRJ
  gRNA/shRNA sequence: PTPRJ
  Species: H. sapiens (human)
  Entrez Gene: PTPRJ (a.k.a. CD148, DEP1, HPTPeta, R-PTP-ETA, SCC1)
  Promoter: U6
  Cloning method: Restriction Enzyme; 5′ cloning site HpaI (destroyed during cloning); 3′ cloning site XhoI (not destroyed)
  Sequencing primers: 5′ mU6-F
Terms and licenses: Academic/Nonprofit Terms; Industry Terms: Not Available to Industry
How to cite: pSicoR-PTPRJi1 was a gift from Miguel Ramalho-Santos (Addgene plasmid # 59608 ; http://n2t.net/addgene:59608 ; RRID:Addgene_59608)
