[The description below was written by a language model from this plasmid's Addgene catalogue record.]
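Description:
pSicoR-PTPRJi1 is an RNA interference construct built on the pSicoR backbone and catalogued as a mammalian expression/RNAi vector. It carries a short hairpin RNA directed against human PTPRJ, the gene encoding a receptor-type protein tyrosine phosphatase also known as CD148 or DEP1. The hairpin is transcribed from a U6 promoter, an RNA polymerase III promoter commonly used for shRNAs because it yields short transcripts with defined ends that the cellular RNAi machinery processes into a small interfering RNA. The hairpin was inserted by restriction cloning between HpaI and XhoI sites downstream of the promoter; the HpaI site was destroyed in the process, while XhoI remains intact. The "i1" suffix suggests that this is one of several hairpins against the same gene, though the record does not say so explicitly.

In bacteria the plasmid is maintained at high copy under ampicillin selection. It is propagated in Stbl3, a recombination-deficient strain often chosen for plasmids with repeated sequences. pSicoR is generally known as a lentiviral backbone designed for Cre-regulated shRNA expression. However, no feature table is provided here, so the record does not confirm LTRs, loxP sites, a packaging signal, or any reporter or mammalian selection marker in this plasmid. The stated purpose is knockdown of PTPRJ in human cells, and the associated publication concerns the systematic identification of barriers to human induced pluripotent stem cell generation. That points to its use in testing how loss of PTPRJ affects reprogramming.
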