>Addgene plasmid #59608 | pSicoR-PTPRJi1 | depositor partial sequence | sequence record 93285 | pSicoR-PTPRJi1 sequence 63 bps
TGATGTGTTGATGTGGACTCTAAATTCTAGAGATTTAGAGTCCACATCAACACATCTTTTTTC
