>Addgene plasmid #59608 | pSicoR-PTPRJi1 | addgene partial sequence | sequence record 96866 | WPRE-R 5'-CATAGCGTAAAAGGAGCAACA-3'
AATTTTGTAATCCAGAGGTTGATTATCGATAAGCTTGATATCGAATTGTACCTAGTGGAACCGGAACCCT
TAAACATGTATAACTTCGTATAATGTATGCTATACGAAGTTATTAGGTCCCTCGACGAATTCCTACTTGT
ACAGCTCGTCCATGCCGAGAGTGATCCCGGCGGCGGTCACGAACTCCAGCAGGACCATGTGATCGCGCTT
CTCGTTGGGGTCTTTGCTCAGGGCGGACTGGGTGCTCAGGTAGTGGTTGTCGGGCAGCAGCACGGGGCCG
TCGCCGATGGGGGTGTTCTGCTGGTAGTGGTCGGCGAGCTGCACGCTGCCGTCCTCGATGTTGTGGCGGA
TCTTGAAGTTCACCTTGATGCCGTTCTTCTGCTTGTCGGCCATGATATAGACGTTGTGGCTGTTGTAGTT
GTACTCCAGCTTGTGCCCCAGGATGTTGCCGTCCTCCTTGAAGTCGATGCCCTTCAGCTCGATGCGGTTC
ACCAGGGTGTCGCCCTCGAACTTCACCTCGGCGCGGGTCTTGTAGTTGCCGTCGTCCTTGAAGAAGATGG
TGCGCTCCTGGACGTAGCCTTCGGGCATGGCGGACTTGAAGAAGTCGTGCTGCTTCATGTGGTCGGGGTA
GCGGCTGA
