>Addgene plasmid #59608 | pSicoR-PTPRJi1 | addgene partial sequence | sequence record 97330 | pLLU-5 5'-cacagacttgtgggagaagc-3'
TATAATATTTCCTAGTAACTATAGAGGCTTAATGTGCGATAAAAGACAGATAATCTGTTCTTTTTAATAC
TAGCTACATTTTACATGATAGGCTTGGATTTCTATAACTTCGTATAGCATACATTATACGAAGTTATAAA
CAGCACAAAAGGAAACTCACCCTAACTGTAAAGTAATTGTGTGTTTTGAGACTATAAATATCCCTTGGAG
AAAAGCCTTGTTTGATGTGTTGATGTGGACTCTAAATTCTAGAGATTTAGAGTCCACATCAACACATCTT
TTTTCTCGAGTAC
